Addgene plasmid #54012: mEmerald-B9D2-N-18
Purpose: Localization: Cilium, Excitation: 487, Emission: 509
Depositing lab: Michael Davidson. Depositing organization: Florida State University, Tallahassee.
Backbone
  Vector backbone: mEmerald-N1
  Backbone size w/o insert (bp): 4750
  Vector type: Mammalian Expression
  Selectable markers: Neomycin (select with G418)
Growth in bacteria
  Bacterial resistance: Kanamycin, 50 μg/mL
  Growth temperature: 37°C
  Growth strain: DH5alpha
  Copy number: High Copy
Gene/Insert
  Gene/Insert name: B9D2 (alt names: B9 protein domain 2; NM_172148.1)
  Species: M. musculus (mouse)
  Entrez Gene: B9d2 (a.k.a. stumpy, MGC41256)
  Promoter: CMV
  Tag / fusion protein: mEmerald (C terminal on backbone)
  Cloning method: Unknown
  Sequencing primers: 5′ CMV-F; 3′ SV40pA-R
Terms and licenses: Academic/Nonprofit Terms; Industry Terms
Depositor comments: B9 protein domain 2. Excitation = 487; Emission = 509. Localization data: Cilium
How to cite: mEmerald-B9D2-N-18 was a gift from Michael Davidson (Addgene plasmid # 54012 ; http://n2t.net/addgene:54012 ; RRID:Addgene_54012)
