[The description below was written by a language model from this plasmid's Addgene catalogue record.]
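Description:
mEmerald-B9D2-N-18 is a mammalian expression plasmid built on the mEmerald-N1 backbone (about 4.75 kb without the insert), an N1-type fluorescent protein fusion vector in which the gene of interest is placed upstream of the fluorescent protein coding sequence. It is maintained as a high-copy plasmid in E. coli under kanamycin selection, and it carries a neomycin resistance marker that allows G418 selection of transfected mammalian cells. No feature table accompanies the record, so the origin of replication and the other backbone elements are not itemised. The listing of an SV40 polyA reverse sequencing primer suggests that an SV40 polyadenylation signal lies downstream of the fusion.

The insert is mouse B9d2 (B9 protein domain 2, also known as stumpy), expressed from the CMV promoter for strong constitutive transcription in mammalian cells. mEmerald, a bright green GFP variant, is fused to the C-terminus of B9D2, with recorded excitation and emission maxima of 487 nm and 509 nm. The "N-18" in the name probably refers to the N1-style orientation and a linker of 18 residues between the two proteins, but the record does not explain this, and the cloning method is listed as unknown.

The depositor records the fusion's localization as the cilium, so the construct serves as a fluorescent ciliary marker. Typical uses are transient or stable expression in cultured cells to visualise cilia in live or fixed-cell fluorescence microscopy, and to follow the distribution of B9D2 itself.
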