>Addgene plasmid #54012 | mEmerald-B9D2-N-18 | depositor partial sequence | sequence record 84203 | insert sequence
GCATGCTGGTGACGTCAGATCCGCTAGCGCTACCGGACTCAGATCTCGAGGCCACCATGGCTGAAGTGCA
CGTGATCGGGCAGATCATAGGGGCCACCGGTTTCTCGGAAAGCAGCCTCTTTTGCAAGTGGGGCATCCAC
ACAGGGGCCGCATGGAAGCTCCTCTCAGGTGTACGAGAAGGCCAGACACAGGTAGACACACCCCAGATAG
GGGACATGGCTTACTGGTCCCACCCCATTGACCTGCACTTCGCTACTAAAGGTCTCCAAGGTTGGCCTCG
ACTCCATCTCCAGGTGTGGTCCCAGGACAGCTTTGGCCGCTGCCAGCTTGCTGGCTATGGCTTTTGCCAT
GTGCCTAGCAGCCCAGGCACTCATCAGCTGGACTGCCCTACATGGAGGCCCCTGGGCAGTTGGAGGGAGC
AGCTAGCACGGGCTTTCGTGGGTGGTGGGCCACAGCTGCTGCACGCAGATACCATCTACAGCGGGGCTGA
CCGCTACCGCCTGCACACGGCCGCGGGTGGCACAGTGCACCTTGGTATCGGCCTGCTGCTGCGCCACTTC
GATCGCTATGGAGTGGAGTGTGTGGGAATTCTGCAGTCGACGGTACCGCGGGCCCGGGATCCACCGGTCG
CCACCATGGTGAGCAAGGGCGAGGAGCTGTTCACCGGGGTGGTGCCCATCCTGGTCGAGCTGGACGGCGA
CGTAAACGGCCACAAGTTCAGCGTGTCCGGCGAGGGCGAGGGCGATGCCACCTACGGCAAGCTGACCCTG
AAGTTCATCTGCACCACCGGCAAGCTGCCCGTGCCCTGGCCCACCCTCGTGACCACCTTGACCTACGGCG
TGCAGTGCTTCGCCCGCTACCCCGACCACATGAAGCAGCACGACTTCTTCAAGTCCGCCATGCCCGAAGG
CTACGTCCAGGAGCGCACCATCTTCTTCAAGGACGACGGCAACTACAAGACCCGCGCCGAGGTGAAGTTC
GAGGGCGACACCCTGGTGAACCGCATCGAGCTGAAGGGCATCGACTTCAAGGAGGACGGCAACATCCTGG
GGCACAAGCTGGAGTACAACTACAACAGCCACAAGGTCTATATCACCGCCGACAAGCAGAAGAACGGCAT
CAAGGTGAACTTCAAGACCCGCCACAACATCGAGGACGGCAGCGTGCAGCTCGCCGACCACTACCAGCAG
AACACCCCCATCGGCGACGGCCCCGTGCTGCTGCCCGACAACCACTACCTGAGCACCCAGTCCAAGCTGA
GCAAAGACCCCAACGAGAAGCGCGATCACATGGTCCTGCTGGAGTTCGTGACCGCCGCCGGGATCACTCT
CGGCATGGACGAGCTGTACAAGTAAGCGGCCGCGACTCTAGATCATAATCAGCCATACCACATGTAGAGT
AGCCA
