>Addgene plasmid #54012 | mEmerald-B9D2-N-18 | addgene partial sequence | sequence record 91567 | EGFP-N 5'-CGTCGCCGTCCAGCTCGACCAG-3'
CCTTGCTCACCATGGTGGCGACCGGTGGATCCCGGGCCCGCGGTACCGTCGACTGCAGAATTCCCACACA
CTCCACTCCATAGCGATCGAAGTGGCGCAGCAGCAGGCCGATACCAAGGTGCACTGTGCCACCCGCGGCC
GTGTGCAGGCGGTAGCGGTCAGCCCCGCTGTAGATGGTATCTGCGTGCAGCAGCTGTGGCCCACCACCCA
CGAAAGCCCGTGCTAGCTGCTCCCTCCAACTGCCCAGGGGCCTCCATGTAGGGCAGTCCAGCTGATGAGT
GCCTGGGCTGCTAGGCACATGGCAAAAGCCATAGCCAGCAAGCTGGCAGCGGCCAAAGCTGTCCTGGGAC
CACACCTGGAGATGGAGTCGAGGCCAACCTTGGAGACCTTTAGTAGCGAAGTGCAGGTCAATGGGGTGGG
ACCAGTAAGCCATGTCCCCTATCTGGGGTGTGTCTACCTGTGTCTGGCCTTCTCGTACACCTGAGAGGAG
CTTCCATGCGGCCCCTGTGTGGATGCCCCACTTGCAAAAGAGGCTGCTTTCCGAGAAACCGGTGGCCCCT
ATGATCTGCCCGATCACGTGCACTTCAGCCATGGTGGCCTCGAGATCTGAGTCCGGTAGCGCTAGCGGAT
CTGACGGTTCACTAAACCAGCTCTGCTTATATAGACCTCCCACCGTACACGCCTACCGCCCATTTGCGTC
AATGGGGCGGAGTTGTTACGACATTTTGGAAAGTCCCGTTGATTTTGGTGCCAAAACAAACTCCCATTGA
CGTCAATGGGGTGGAGACTTGGAAATCCCCGTGAGTCAAACCGCTATCCACGCCCATTGATGTACTGCCA
AAACCGCATCACCATGGTAATAGCGATGACTAATACGTAGATGTACTGCCAAGTA
